Addgene plasmid #183627: pSLQ11443
Purpose: pHR-R(NFAT-minCMV-BFP-Triplex-2X crGFP*ABE3-SV40pA)-EFS-Hygro-T2A-rtTA-WPRE
Depositing lab: Stanley Qi. Depositing organization: Stanford University. Publication: Scalable biological signal recording in mammalian cells using Cas12a base editors. Kempton HR, Love KS, Guo LY, Qi LS. Nat Chem Biol. 2022 May 30. pii: 10.1038/s41589-022-01034-2. doi: 10.1038/s41589-022-01034-2. PubMed 35637351.
Backbone
  Vector backbone: pHR
  Vector type: Lentiviral, CRISPR
  Selectable markers: Hygromycin
Growth in bacteria
  Bacterial resistance: Ampicillin, 100 μg/mL
  Growth temperature: 37°C
  Growth strain: NEB Stable
  Copy number: Unknown
Gene/Insert
  Gene/Insert name: Cas12 Guide (crGFP*)
Terms and licenses: Academic/Nonprofit Terms; Industry Terms: Not Available to Industry
How to cite: pSLQ11443 was a gift from Stanley Qi (Addgene plasmid # 183627 ; http://n2t.net/addgene:183627 ; RRID:Addgene_183627)
