[The description below was written by a language model from this plasmid's Addgene catalogue record and pLannotate feature annotations shown in this document.]
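Description:
pSLQ11443 is a self-inactivating HIV-1-based lentiviral transfer plasmid built on the pHR backbone (about 11.9 kb) and used for Cas12a CRISPR work in mammalian cells. It is propagated in E. coli through a high-copy ColE1/pUC-type origin with ampicillin resistance. The lentiviral region contains a truncated 5' LTR, the Ψ packaging signal with a gag fragment, RRE, cPPT/CTS, WPRE and a ΔU3 3' LTR, so the payload can be packaged into virus and stably integrated. The backbone also carries leftover fragments outside the LTRs (gpt, SV40 promoter, small t intron and poly(A) sequences, and pieces of TcR, rop and lacI) that are not part of the payload.

Two expression units sit between the LTRs in opposite orientations. In the same sense as the viral genome, an EF-1α core (EFS) promoter constitutively drives the hygromycin phosphotransferase gene joined by T2A to rtTA (annotated through its tetR portion), followed by WPRE. This gives hygromycin selection of transduced cells and supplies a doxycycline-responsive transactivator, presumably for a Tet-inducible component supplied elsewhere.

The other unit is reversed relative to the viral genome, which keeps its SV40 poly(A) signal from truncating the genomic RNA during packaging. In it, three IL-2-derived NFAT binding sites and a minimal CMV promoter drive TagBFP. According to the construct name, TagBFP is followed by a Triplex RNA-stabilising element and two copies of the Cas12a crRNA crGFP*; neither is annotated in the feature table. NFAT signalling should therefore yield one Pol II transcript that reports activation as blue fluorescence and supplies guides that Cas12a can excise, with the Triplex preserving the BFP message. The associated publication concerns recording biological signals with Cas12a base editors, which fits a design that converts NFAT activity into base edits at a GFP* reporter target.
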