Features (pLannotate 1.2.2; 39 found; start..end, strand, type, name):
    295..414     -  CDS            gpt (fragment): XGPT_ECOLI - Also known as gpp, gxu. Experimental evidence at protein level: Swiss-Prot protein existence level 1. Purine salvage pathway enzyme that catalyzes the transfer of the ribosyl-5-phosphate group from 5-phospho-alpha-D-ribose 1- diphosphate (PRPP) to the N9 position of the 6-oxopurines guanine and xanthine to form the corresponding ribonucleotides GMP (guanosine 5'- monophosphate) and XMP (xanthosine 5'-monophosphate), with the release of PPi. To a lesser extent, also acts on hypoxanthine (PubMed:9100006, PubMed:3886014). Does not ribophosphorylate adenine (PubMed:3886014). From Esch
    614..943     -  promoter       SV40 promoter: SV40 enhancer and early promoter
    950..1006    -  CDS            lacI (fragment): lac repressor; lacI; The lac repressor binds to the lac operator to inhibit transcription in E. coli. This inhibition can be relieved by adding lactose or isopropyl-β-D-thiogalactopyranoside (IPTG).
   1189..1777    -  rep_origin     ori: high-copy-number ColE1/pMB1/pBR322/pUC origin of replication
   1948..2808    -  CDS            AmpR: β-lactamase; bla; confers resistance to ampicillin, carbenicillin, and related antibiotics
   2809..2913    -  promoter       AmpR promoter: bla
   3008..3043    +  CDS            rop (fragment): Rop protein, which maintains plasmids at low copy number; rop
   3145..3193    +  misc_feature   bom (fragment): basis of mobility region from pBR322
   3194..3473    -  CDS            TcR (fragment): tetracycline efflux protein; tet; confers resistance to tetracycline
   3701..3719    +  promoter       SP6 promoter: promoter for bacteriophage SP6 RNA polymerase
   3744..3977    -  LTR            3' LTR (ΔU3): self-inactivating 3' long terminal repeat (LTR) from HIV-1
   3979..4050    -  CDS            nef (fragment): NEF_HV1Z2 - Experimental evidence at protein level: Swiss-Prot protein existence level 1. Extracellular Nef protein targets CD4(+) T-lymphocytes for apoptosis by interacting with CXCR4 surface receptors. From Human immunodeficiency virus type 1 group M subtype D (isolate Z2/CDC-Z34) (HIV-1).
   4061..4649    -  misc_feature   WPRE: woodchuck hepatitis virus posttranscriptional regulatory element
   4649..4667    -  misc_feature   MCS (fragment): pBluescript multiple cloning site
   4813..5430    -  CDS            tetR: TETR2_ECOLX - Experimental evidence at protein level: Swiss-Prot protein existence level 1. TetR is the repressor of the tetracycline resistance element; its N-terminal region forms a helix-turn-helix structure and binds DNA. Binding of tetracycline to TetR reduces the repressor affinity for the tetracycline resistance gene (tetA) promoter operator sites. From Escherichia coli.
   5506..6528    -  CDS            hph: KHYB_ECOLX - Experimental evidence at protein level: Swiss-Prot protein existence level 1. The aminoglycoside phosphotransferases achieve inactivation of their antibiotic substrates by phosphorylation. Only phosphorylates hygromycin and closely related compounds such as demethyl analogs and destomycin. From Escherichia coli.
   6539..6750    -  promoter       EF-1α core promoter: core promoter for human elongation factor EF-1α
   6782..6811    +  protein_bind   NFAT binding site: NFAT binding site from the human interleukin 2 (IL-2) gene (Mattila et al., 1990) NFAT transcription factor
   6812..6841    +  protein_bind   NFAT binding site: NFAT binding site from the human interleukin 2 (IL-2) gene (Mattila et al., 1990) NFAT transcription factor
   6842..6871    +  protein_bind   NFAT binding site: NFAT binding site from the human interleukin 2 (IL-2) gene (Mattila et al., 1990) NFAT transcription factor
   6902..6939    +  promoter       minimal CMV promoter: human cytomegalovirus (CMV) immediate early promoter
   6990..7688    +  CDS            TagBFP: TagBFP is a basic (constitutively fluorescent) blue fluorescent protein published in 2008, derived from Entacmaea quadricolor. It is reported to be a very rapidly-maturing monomer with very low acid sensitivity.
   7804..7857    -  CDS            KanR (fragment): aminoglycoside phosphotransferase; aph(3')-Ia; confers resistance to kanamycin
   8005..8136    +  polyA_signal   SV40 poly(A) signal: SV40 polyadenylation signal
   8176..8198    +  misc_feature   MCS (fragment): pBluescript multiple cloning site
   8235..8352    -  misc_feature   cPPT/CTS: central polypurine tract and central termination sequence of HIV-1
   8389..8489    -  CDS            Rev (fragment): human immunodeficiency virus 1 (HIV-1) Rev protein; rev; enhances nuclear export of unspliced and incompletely spliced viral mRNAs
   8866..9099    -  misc_feature   RRE: The Rev response element (RRE) of HIV-1 allows for Rev-dependent mRNA export from the nucleus to the cytoplasm.
   9274..9612    -  CDS            HIV-1 gag (fragment): gag protein from human immunodeficiency virus 1; gag
   9596..9721    -  misc_feature   HIV-1 Ψ: packaging signal of human immunodeficiency virus type 1
   9768..10025   -  LTR            5' LTR (truncated): truncated 5' long terminal repeat (LTR) from HIV-1
  10073..10402   -  CDS            nef (fragment): NEF_HV1BR - Experimental evidence at protein level: Swiss-Prot protein existence level 1. Extracellular Nef protein targets CD4(+) T-lymphocytes for apoptosis by interacting with CXCR4 surface receptors (PubMed:14990729). From Human immunodeficiency virus type 1 group M subtype B (isolate BRU/LAI) (HIV-1).
  10569..10703   -  polyA_signal   SV40 poly(A) signal: SV40 polyadenylation signal
  10726..10809   -  CDS            large T antigen (fragment): large T antigen from SV40 (simian virus 40)
  11128..11148   -  CDS            SV40 NLS: nuclear localization signal of SV40 (simian virus 40) large T antigen
  11278..11343   -  intron         small t intron: SV40 (simian virus 40) small t antigen intron
  11345..11419   -  CDS            small t antigen (fragment): SV40 (simian virus 40) small t antigen
  11423..11728   -  CDS            frsA (fragment): FRSA_ECOLI - Also known as yafA. Experimental evidence at protein level: Swiss-Prot protein existence level 1. Catalyzes the hydrolysis of esters (PubMed:15808744). Displays esterase activity toward pNP-butyrate (PubMed:15808744). May stimulate mixed-acid fermentation by acting as a fermentation/respiration switch that down-regulates respiration and up- regulates fermentation rates (PubMed:15169777). From Escherichia coli (strain K12).
  11823..295     -  CDS            gpt (fragment) (across the origin): XGPT_ECOLI - Also known as gpp, gxu. Experimental evidence at protein level: Swiss-Prot protein existence level 1. Purine salvage pathway enzyme that catalyzes the transfer of the ribosyl-5-phosphate group from 5-phospho-alpha-D-ribose 1- diphosphate (PRPP) to the N9 position of the 6-oxopurines guanine and xanthine to form the corresponding ribonucleotides GMP (guanosine 5'- monophosphate) and XMP (xanthosine 5'-monophosphate), with the release of PPi. To a lesser extent, also acts on hypoxanthine (PubMed:9100006, PubMed:3886014). Does not ribophosphorylate adenine (PubMed:3886014). From Esch
>Addgene plasmid #183627 | pSLQ11443 | addgene full sequence | sequence record 361640 | Addgene NGS Result
ACGGCTGTTCAATCCAGGTATCTTGCGGGATATCAACAACATAGTCATCAACCAGCGGACGACCAGCCGG
TTTTGCGAAGATGGTGACAAAGTGCGCTTTTGGATACATTTCACGAATCGCAACCGCAGTACCACCGGTA
TCCACCAGGTCATCAATAACGATGAAGCCTTCGCCATCGCCTTCTGCGCGTTTCAGCACTTTAAGCTCGC
GCTGGTTGTCGTGATCGTAGCTGGAAATACAAACGGTATCGACATGACGAATACCCAGTTCACGCGCCAG
TAACGCACCCGGTACAGACCGCCACGGCTTACGGCAATAATGCCTTTCCATTGTTCAGAAGGCATCAGTC
GGCTTGCGAGTTTACGTGCATGGATCTGCAACATGTCCCAGGTGACGATGTATTTTTCGCTCATGTGAAG
TGTCCCAGCCTGTTTATCTACGGCTTAAAAAGTGTTCGAGGGGAAAATAGGTTGCGCGAGATTATAGAGA
TCTGGCGCACTAAAAACCAGTATTTCACATGAGTCCGCGTCTTTTTACGCACTGCCTCTCCCTGACGCGG
GATAAAGTGGTATTCTCAAACATATCTCGCAAGCCTGTCTTGTGTCCAAGCTTTTTGCAAAAGCCTAGGC
CTCCAAAAAAGCCTCCTCACTACTTCTGGAATAGCTCAGAGGCCGAGGCGGCCTCGGCCTCTGCATAAAT
AAAAAAAATTAGTCAGCCATGGGGCGGAGAATGGGCGGAACTGGGCGGAGTTAGGGGCGGGATGGGCGGA
GTTAGGGGCGGGACTATGGTTGCTGACTAATTGAGATGCATGCTTTGCATACTTCTGCCTGCTGGGGAGC
CTGGGGACTTTCCACACCTGGTTGCTGACTAATTGAGATGCATGCTTTGCATACTTCTGCCTGCTGGGGA
GCCTGGGGACTTTCCACACCCTAACTGACACACATTCCACAGCTGCATTAATGAATCGGCCAACGCGCGG
GGAGAGGCGGTTTGCGTATTGGGCGCTCTTCCGCTTCCTCGCTCACTGACTCGCTGCGCTCGGTCGTTCG
GCTGCGGCGAGCGGTATCAGCTCACTCAAAGGCGGTAATACGGTTATCCACAGAATCAGGGGATAACGCA
GGAAAGAACATGTGAGCAAAAGGCCAGCAAAAGGCCAGGAACCGTAAAAAGGCCGCGTTGCTGGCGTTTT
TCCATAGGCTCCGCCCCCCTGACGAGCATCACAAAAATCGACGCTCAAGTCAGAGGTGGCGAAACCCGAC
AGGACTATAAAGATACCAGGCGTTTCCCCCTGGAAGCTCCCTCGTGCGCTCTCCTGTTCCGACCCTGCCG
CTTACCGGATACCTGTCCGCCTTTCTCCCTTCGGGAAGCGTGGCGCTTTCTCATAGCTCACGCTGTAGGT
ATCTCAGTTCGGTGTAGGTCGTTCGCTCCAAGCTGGGCTGTGTGCACGAACCCCCCGTTCAGCCCGACCG
CTGCGCCTTATCCGGTAACTATCGTCTTGAGTCCAACCCGGTAAGACACGACTTATCGCCACTGGCAGCA
GCCACTGGTAACAGGATTAGCAGAGCGAGGTATGTAGGCGGTGCTACAGAGTTCTTGAAGTGGTGGCCTA
ACTACGGCTACACTAGAAGAACAGTATTTGGTATCTGCGCTCTGCTGAAGCCAGTTACCTTCGGAAAAAG
AGTTGGTAGCTCTTGATCCGGCAAACAAACCACCGCTGGTAGCGGTGGTTTTTTTGTTTGCAAGCAGCAG
ATTACGCGCAGAAAAAAAGGATCTCAAGAAGATCCTTTGATCTTTTCTACGGGGTCTGACGCTCAGTGGA
ACGAAAACTCACGTTAAGGGATTTTGGTCATGAGATTATCAAAAAGGATCTTCACCTAGATCCTTTTAAA
TTAAAAATGAAGTTTTAAATCAATCTAAAGTATATATGAGTAAACTTGGTCTGACAGTTACCAATGCTTA
ATCAGTGAGGCACCTATCTCAGCGATCTGTCTATTTCGTTCATCCATAGTTGCCTGACTCCCCGTCGTGT
AGATAACTACGATACGGGAGGGCTTACCATCTGGCCCCAGTGCTGCAATGATACCGCGAGACCCACGCTC
ACCGGCTCCAGATTTATCAGCAATAAACCAGCCAGCCGGAAGGGCCGAGCGCAGAAGTGGTCCTGCAACT
TTATCCGCCTCCATCCAGTCTATTAATTGTTGCCGGGAAGCTAGAGTAAGTAGTTCGCCAGTTAATAGTT
TGCGCAACGTTGTTGCCATTGCTACAGGCATCGTGGTGTCACGCTCGTCGTTTGGTATGGCTTCATTCAG
CTCCGGTTCCCAACGATCAAGGCGAGTTACATGATCCCCCATGTTGTGCAAAAAAGCGGTTAGCTCCTTC
GGTCCTCCGATCGTTGTCAGAAGTAAGTTGGCCGCAGTGTTATCACTCATGGTTATGGCAGCACTGCATA
ATTCTCTTACTGTCATGCCATCCGTAAGATGCTTTTCTGTGACTGGTGAGTACTCAACCAAGTCATTCTG
AGAATAGTGTATGCGGCGACCGAGTTGCTCTTGCCCGGCGTCAATACGGGATAATACCGCGCCACATAGC
AGAACTTTAAAAGTGCTCATCATTGGAAAACGTTCTTCGGGGCGAAAACTCTCAAGGATCTTACCGCTGT
TGAGATCCAGTTCGATGTAACCCACTCGTGCACCCAACTGATCTTCAGCATCTTTTACTTTCACCAGCGT
TTCTGGGTGAGCAAAAACAGGAAGGCAAAATGCCGCAAAAAAGGGAATAAGGGCGACACGGAAATGTTGA
ATACTCATACTCTTCCTTTTTCAATATTATTGAAGCATTTATCAGGGTTATTGTCTCATGAGCGGATACA
TATTTGAATGTATTTAGAAAAATAAACAAATAGGGGTTCCGCGCACATTTCCCCGAAAAGTGCCACCTGA
CGTCTAAGAAACCATTATTATCATGACATTAACCTATAAAAATAGGCGTATCACGAGGCCCTTTCGTCTC
GCGCGTTTCGGTGATGACGGTGAAAACCTCTGACACATGCAGCTCCCGGAGACGGTCACAGCTTGTCTGT
AAGCGGATGCCGGGAGCAGACAAGCCCGTCAGGGCGCGTCAGCGGGTGTTGGCGGGTGTCGGGGCTGGCT
TAACTATGCGGCATCAGAGCAGATTGTACTGAGAGTGCACCATTCGACGCTCTCCCTTATGCGACTCCTG
CATTAGGAAGCAGCCCAGTAGTAGGTTGAGGCCGTTGAGCACCGCCGCCGCAAGGAATGGTGCATGCAAG
GAGATGGCGCCCAACAGTCCCCCGGCCACGGGGCCTGCCACCATACCCACGCCGAAACAAGCGCTCATGA
GCCCGAAGTGGCGAGCCCGATCTTCCCCATCGGTGATGTCGGCGATATAGGCGCCAGCAACCGCACCTGT
GGCGCCGGTGATGCCGGCCACGATGCGTCCGGCGTAGAGGATCTGGCTAGCGATGACCCTGCTGATTGGT
TCGCTGACCATTTCCGGGTGCGGGACGGCGTTACCAGAAACTCAGAAGGTTCGTCCAACCAAACCGACTC
TGACGGCAGTTTACGAGAGAGATGATAGGGTCTGCTTCAGTAAGCCAGATGCTACACAATTAGGCTTGTA
CATATTGTCGTTAGAACGCGGCTACAATTAATACATAACCTTATGTATCATACACATACGATTTAGGTGA
CACTATAGAATACACGGAATTAATTCTAGATGCTGCTAGAGATTTTCCACACTGACTAAAAGGGTCTGAG
GGATCTCTAGTTACCAGAGTCACACAACAGACGGGCACACACTACTTGAAGCACTCAAGGCAAGCTTTAT
TGAGGCTTAAGCAGTGGGTTCCCTAGTTAGCCAGAGAGCTCCCAGGCTCAGATCTGGTCTAACCAGAGAG
ACCCAGTACAAGCAAAAAGCAGATCTTGTCTTCGTTGGGAGTGAATTAGCCCTTCCAGTCCCCCCTTTTC
TTTTAAAAAGTGGCTAAGATCTACAGCTGCCTTGTAAGTCATTGGTCTTAAAGGTACTCGACGGTATCAT
GCGGGGAGGCGGCCCAAAGGGAGATCCGACTCGTCTGAGGGCGAAGGCGAAGACGCGGAAGAGGCCGCAG
AGCCGGCAGCAGGCCGCGGGAAGGAAGGTCCGCTGGATTGAGGGCCGAAGGGACGTAGCAGAAGGACGTC
CCGCGCAGAATCCAGGTGGCAACACAGGCGAGCAGCCAAGGAAAGGACGATGATTTCCCCGACAACACCA
CGGAATTGTCAGTGCCCAACAGCCGAGCCCCTGTCCAGCAGCGGGCAAGGCAGGCGGCGATGAGTTCCGC
CGTGGCAATAGGGAGGGGGAAAGCGAAAGTCCCGGAAAGGAGCTGACAGGTGGTGGCAATGCCCCAACCA
GTGGGGGTTGCGTCAGCAAACACAGTGCACACCACGCCACGTTGCCTGACAACGGGCCACAACTCCTCAT
AAAGAGACAGCAACCAGGATTTATACAAGGAGGAGAAAATGAAAGCCATACGGGAAGCAATAGCATGATA
CAAAGGCATTAAAGCAGCGTATCCACATAGCGTAAAAGGAGCAACATAGTTAAGAATACCAGTCAATCTT
TCACAAATTTTGTAATCCAGAGGTTGATTATCGATAAGCTTGATATCAAGCTTGCGTTTAAACTTAGCCT
GGCAGCATATCGAGATCGAAGTCATCGAGAGCGTCAGCAGGGAGCATATCCAGATCAAAATCATCCAGGG
CATCGGCGGGCAGCATGTCCAGGTCGAAGTCGTCCAGGGCGTCGGTGGGTCCGCCGCTCTCGCACTTCAG
CTGCTTCTCCAGGCCGCAGATGATCAGTTCCAGGCCGAACAGGAAGGCGGGCTCGGCGCCCTGTCTGTCG
AACAGCTCGATGGCCTGCTTCAGCAGGGGGGGCATGCTGTCGGTGGTGGGTGTCTCTCTTTCCTCTTTGG
CGACCTGGTGTTCCTGTTCTTCCAGCACGCAGCCCAGGGTGAAGTGGCCCACGGCGCTCAGGGCGTACAG
GGCGTTTTCCAGGCTGAAGCCCTGCTGGCACAGGAAGGCCAGCTGGTTTTCCAGTGTCTCGTACTGCTTC
TCGGTGGGTCTGGTGCCCAGGTGCACTTTGGCGCCGTCCCGGTGGCTCAGCAGGGCGCATCTGTAGCTCT
TGGCGTTGTTCCGCAGGAAGTCCTGCCAGCTCTCGCCTTCCAGAGGGCAGCTGTGGGTGTGGTGCCGGTC
CAGCATCTCGATGGGCAGGGCGTCCAGCAGGGCCCGCTTGTTCTTCACGTGCCAGTACAGGGTGGGCTGT
TCCACGCCCAGTTTCTGGGCCAGCTTCCGGGTGGTCAGGCCCTCGATGCCCACGCCGTTCAGCAGTTCCA
GGGCGCTGTTGATCACTTTGCTCTTGTCCAGCCGGCTCATCGACCCTCCGCCTGGGCCAGGATTCTCCTC
GACGTCACCGCATGTTAGCAGACTTCCTCTGCCCTCGGAACCGCCTTCCTTTGCCCTCGGACGAGTGCTG
GGGCGTCGGTTTCCACTATCGGCGAGTACTTCTACACAGCCATCGGTCCAGACGGCCGCGCTTCTGCGGG
CGATTTGTGTACGCCCGACAGTCCCGGCTCCGGATCGGACGATTGCGTCGCATCGACCCTGCGCCCAAGC
TGCATCATCGAAATTGCCGTCAACCAAGCTCTGATAGAGTTGGTCAAGACCAATGCGGAGCATATACGCC
CGGAGCCGCGGCGATCCTGCAAGCTCCGGATGCCTCCGCTCGAAGTAGCGCGTCTGCTGCTCCATACAAG
CCAACCACGGCCTCCAGAAGAAGATGTTGGCGACCTCGTATTGGGAATCCCCGAACATCGCCTCGCTCCA
GTCAATGACCGCTGTTATGCGGCCATTGTCCGTCAGGACATTGTTGGAGCCGAAATCCGCGTGCACGAGG
TGCCGGACTTCGGGGCAGTCCTCGGCCCAAAGCATCAGCTCATCGAGAGCCTGCGCGACGGACGCACTGA
CGGTGTCGTCCATCACAGTTTGCCAGTGATACACATGGGGATCAGCAATCGCGCAGATGAAATCACGCCA
TGTAGTGTATTGACCGATTCCTTGCGGTCCGAATGGGCCGAACCCGCTCGTCTGGCTAAGATCGGCCGCA
GCGATCGCATCCATGGCCTCCGCGACCGGCTGCAGAACAGCGGGCAGTTCGGTTTCAGGCAGGTCTTGCA
ACGTGACACCCTGTGCACGGCGGGAGATGCAATAGGTCAGGCTCTCGCTGAACTCCCCAATGTCAAGCAC
TTCCGGAATCGGGAGCGCGGCCGATGCAAAGTGCCGATAAACATAACGATCTTTGTAGAAACCATCGGCG
CAGCTATTTACCCGCAGGACATATCCACGCCCTCCTACATCGAAGCTGAAAGCACGAGATTCTTCGCCCT
CCGAGAGCTGCATCAGGTCGGAGACGCTGTCGAACTTTTCGATCAGAAACTTCTCGACAGACGTCGCGGT
GAGTTCAGGCTTTTTCATGGTACCGGTCCTGTGTTCTGGCGGCAAACCCGTTGCGAAAAAGAACGTTCAC
GGCGACTACTGCACTTATATACGGTTCTCCCCCACCCTCGGGAAAAAGGCGGAGCCAGTACACGACATCA
CTTTCCCAGTTTACCCCGCGCCACCTTCTCTAGGCACCGGATCAATTGCCGACCCCTCCCCCCAACTTCT
CGGGGACTGTGGGCGATGTGCGCTCTGCCCGTCGACATATGGATTACCTGAGCTCGCTAGCGGAGGAAAA
ACTGTTTCATACAGAAGGCGTGGAGGAAAAACTGTTTCATACAGAAGGCGTGGAGGAAAAACTGTTTCAT
ACAGAAGGCGTAGATCTAGACTCCCCGGGCTCGACATATGCGTAGGCGTGTACGGTGGGAGGTCTATATA
AGCAGAGCTCGTTTAGTGAACCGTCAGATCCTAGTCTACTACCCAGAAAGCTTGAATTCATGAGCGAGCT
GATTAAGGAGAACATGCACATGAAGCTGTACATGGAGGGCACCGTGGACAACCATCACTTCAAGTGCACA
TCCGAGGGCGAAGGCAAGCCCTACGAGGGCACCCAGACCATGAGAATCAAGGTGGTCGAGGGCGGCCCTC
TCCCCTTCGCCTTCGACATCCTGGCTACTAGCTTCCTCTACGGCAGCAAGACCTTCATCAACCACACCCA
GGGCATCCCCGACTTCTTCAAGCAGTCCTTCCCTGAGGGCTTCACATGGGAGAGAGTCACCACATACGAA
GACGGGGGCGTGCTGACCGCTACCCAGGACACCAGCCTCCAGGACGGCTGCCTCATCTACAACGTCAAGA
TCAGAGGGGTGAACTTCACATCCAACGGCCCTGTGATGCAGAAGAAAACACTCGGCTGGGAGGCCTTCAC
CGAGACTCTGTATCCTGCTGACGGCGGCCTGGAAGGCAGAAACGACATGGCCCTGAAGCTCGTGGGCGGG
AGCCATCTGATCGCAAACATCAAGACCACATATAGATCCAAGAAACCCGCTAAGAACCTCAAGATGCCTG
GCGTCTACTATGTGGACTACAGACTGGAAAGAATCAAGGAGGCCAACAACGAGACCTACGTCGAGCAGCA
CGAGGTGGCAGTGGCCAGATACTGCGACCTCCCTAGCAAACTGGGGCACAAGCTTAATTAAACGCGTGAT
TCGTCAGTAGGGTTGTAAAGGTTTTTCTTTTCCTGAGAAAACAACCTTTTGTTTTCTCAGGTTTTGCTTT
TTGGCCTTTCCCTAGCTTTAAAAAAAAAAAAGCAAAACTCACCGAGGCAGTTCCATAGGATGGCAAGATC
CTGGTATTGGTCTGCGAGGATCCTTTCTTTCTTTGAATTTCTACTAAGTGTAGATACTCGATTCAGTTAA
CAAGGGTAAATTTCTACTAAGTGTAGATACTCGATTCAGTTAACAAGGGTAAATTTCTACTAAGTGTAGA
TCGAGTTTTTTTTTGTTTCTCGAGTTGTTTATTGCAGCTTATAATGGTTACAAATAAAGCAATAGCATCA
CAAATTTCACAAATAAAGCATTTTTTTCACTGCATTCTAGTTGTGGTTTGTCCAAACTCATCAATGTATC
TTATCATGTCTGGATCAACTGGATAACTCAAGCTAACCGACTAGTCTAGTTAAAAAATTCGATATCAAGC
TTATCGATCCAAACTGGATCTCTGCTGTCCCTGTAATAAACCCGAAAATTTTGAATTTTTGTAATTTGTT
TTTGTAATTCTTTAGTTTGTATGTCTGTTGCTATTATGTCTACTATTCTTTCCCCTGCACTGTACCCCCC
AATCCCCCCTTTTCTTTTAAAATTGTGGATGAATACTGCCATTTGGCGATACCGTCGAGATCCGTTCACT
AATCGAATGGATCTGTCTCTGTCTCTCTCTCCACCTTCTTCTTCTATTCCTTCGGGCCTGTCGGGTCCCC
TCGGGGTTGGGAGGTGGGTCTGAAACGATAATGGTGAATATCCCTGCCTAACTCTATTCACTATAGAAAG
TACAGCAAAAACTATTCTTAAACCTACCAAGCCTCCTACTATCATTATGAATAATTTTATATACCACAGC
CAATTTGTTATGTTAAACCAATTCCACAAACTTGCCCATTTATCTAATTCCAATAATTCTTGTTCATTCT
TTTCTTGCTGGTTTTGCGATTCTTCAATTAAGGAGTGTATTAAGCTTGTGTAATTGTTAATTTCTCTGTC
CCACTCCATCCAGGTCGTGTGATTCCAAATCTGTTCCAGAGATTTATTACTCCAACTAGCATTCCAAGGC
ACAGCAGTGGTGCAAATGAGTTTTCCAGAGCAACCCCAAATCCCCAGGAGCTGTTGATCCTTTAGGTATC
TTTCCACAGCCAGGATTCTTGCCTGGAGCTGCTTGATGCCCCAGACTGTGAGTTGCAACAGATGCTGTTG
CGCCTCAATAGCCCTCAGCAAATTGTTCTGCTGCTGCACTATACCAGACAATAATTGTCTGGCCTGTACC
GTCAGCGTCATTGACGCTGCGCCCATAGTGCTTCCTGCTGCTCCCAAGAACCCAAGGAACAAAGCTCCTA
TTCCCACTGCTCTTTTTTCTCTCTGCACCACTCTTCTCTTTGCCTTGGTGGGTGCTACTCCTAATGGTTC
AATTTTTACTACTTTATATTTATATAATTCACTTCTCCAATTGTCCCTCATATCTCCTCCTCCAGGTCTG
AAGATCAGCGGCCGGCCGCTTGCTGTGCGGTGGTCTTACTTTTGTTTTGCTCTTCCTCTATCTTGTCTAA
AGCTTCCTTGGTGTCTTTTATCTCTATCCTTTGATGCACACAATAGAGGGTTGCTACTGTATTATATAAT
GATCTAAGTTCTTCTGATCCTGTCTGAAGGGATGGTTGTAGCTGTCCCAGTATTTGTCTACAGCCTTCTG
ATGTTTCTAACAGGCCAGGATTAACTGCGAATCGTTCTAGCTCCCTGCTTGCCCATACTATATGTTTTAA
TTTATATTTTTTCTTTCCCCCTGGCCTTAACCGAATTTTTTCCCATCGCGATCTAATTCTCCCCCGCTTA
ATACTGACGCTCTCGCACCCATCTCTCTCCTTCTAGCCTCCGCTAGTCAAAATTTTTGGCGTACTCACCA
GTCGCCGCCCCTCGCCTCTTGCCGTGCGCGCTTCAGCAAGCCGAGTCCTGCGTCGAGAGAGCTCCTCTGG
TTTCCCTTTCGCTTTCAAGTCCCTGTTCGGGCGCCACTGCTAGAGATTTTCCACACTGACTAAAAGGGTC
TGAGGGATCTCTAGTTACCAGAGTCACACAACAGACGGGCACACACTACTTGAAGCACTCAAGGCAAGCT
TTATTGAGGCTTAAGCAGTGGGTTCCCTAGTTAGCCAGAGAGCTCCCAGGCTCAGATCTGGTCTAACCAG
AGAGACCCAGTACAGGCAAAAAGCAGCTGCTTATATGCAGGATCTGAGGGCTCGCCACTCCCCAGTCCCG
CCCAGGCCACGCCTCCCTGGAAAGTCCCCAGCGGAAAGTCCCTTGTAGCAAGCTCGATATCAGCAGTTCT
TGAAGTACTCCGGATGCAGCTCTCGGGCCACGTGATGAAATGCTAGGCGGCTGTCAAACCTCCACTCTAA
CACTTCTCTCTCCGGGTCATCCATCCCATGCAGGCTCACAGGGTGTAACAAGCTGGTGTTCTCTCCTTTA
TTGGCCTCTTCTACCTTATCTGGCTCAACTGGTACTAGCTTGTAGCACCATCCAAAGGTCAGTGGATATC
TGACCCCTGGCCCTGGTGTGTAGTTCTGCTAATCAGGGAAGTAGCCTTGTGTGTGGTAGATCCACAGATC
AAGGATATCTTGTCTTCTTTGGGAGTGAATTAGCCCTTCCAACTACTAAGTTTGTAGTACATATTTAACA
AATACAATTTCTTTAAAATGAAAATAATTCAGAGGAATCACAGGTTTAGAGTAAATGAAACCACAGGTAA
TTGGCAGTGGTAATAGGGTATGGGGTGGGAAGTTTGGGATGATTTTGGTTAGCTTGAGTTATCCAGTTGA
TCCAGACATGATAAGATACATTGATGAGTTTGGACAAACCACAACTAGAATGCAGTGAAAAAAATGCTTT
ATTTGTGAAATTTGTGATGCTATTGCTTTATTTGTAACCATTATAAGCTGCAATAAACAAGTTAACAACA
ACAATTGCATTCATTTTATGTTTCAGGTTCAGGGGGAGGTGTGGGAGGTTTTTTAAAGCAAGTAAAACCT
CTACAAATGTGGTATGGCTGATTATGATCTCTAGTCAAGGCACTATACATCAAATATTCCTTATTAACCC
CTTTACAAATTAAAAAGCTAAAGGTACACAATTTTTGAGCATAGTTATTAATAGCAGACACTCTATGCCT
GTGTGGAGTAAGAAAAAACAGTATGTTATGATTATAACTGTTATGCCTACTTATAAAGGTTACAGAATAT
TTTTCCATAATTTTCTTGTATAGCAGTGCAGCTTTTTCCTTTGTGGTGTAAATAGCAAAGCAAGCAAGAG
TTCTATTACTAAACACAGCATGACTCAAAAAACTTAGCAATTCTGAAGGAAAGTCCTTGGGGTCTTCTAC
CTTTCTCTTCTTTTTTGGAGGAGTAGAATGTTGAGAGTCAGCAGTAGCCTCATCATCACTAGATGGCATT
TCTTCTGAGCAAAACAGGTTTTCCTCATTAAAGGCATTCCACCACTGCTCCCATTCATCAGTTCCATAGG
TTGGAATCTAAAATACACAAACAATTAGAATCAGTAGTTTAACACATTATACACTTAAAAATTTTATATT
TACCTTAGAGCTTTAAATCTCTGTAGGTAGTTTGTCCAATTATGTCACACCACAGAAGTAAGGTTCCTTC
ACAAAGATCCGGGGCCCACTCATAAATCCAGTTGCCGCCACGGTAGCCAATCACCGTATCGTATAAATCA
TCGTCGGTACGTTCGGCATCGCTCATCACAATACGTGCCTGGACGTCGAGGATTTCGCGTGGGTCAATGC
CGCGCCAGATCCACATCAGACGGTTAATCATGCGATACCAGTGAGGGATGGTTTTACCATCAAGGGCCGA
CTGCACAGGCGGTTGTGCGCCGTGATTAAAGCGGCGGACTAGCGTCGAGGTTTCAGGATGTTTAAAGCGG
GGTTTGAACAGGGTTTCGCTCAGGTTTGCCTGTGTCATGGATGCAGCCTCCAGAATACTTACTGGAAACT
ATTGTAACCCGCCTGAAGTTAAAAAGAACAACGCCCGGCAGTGCCAGGCGTTGAAAAGATTAGCGACCGG
AGATTGGCGGGACGAATACGACGCCCATATCCC
